Addgene plasmid #37356: pQC NLS mPlum IX
Depositing lab: Connie Cepko. Depositing organization: Harvard Medical School. Publication: Conditional expression of the TVA receptor allows clonal analysis of descendents from Cre-expressing progenitor cells. Beier KT, Samson ME, Matsuda T, Cepko CL. Dev Biol. 2011 May 15;353(2):309-20. Epub 2011 Mar 21. 10.1016/j.ydbio.2011.03.004 PubMed 21397594.
Backbone
  Vector backbone: pQC
  Backbone manufacturer: clontech
  Backbone size w/o insert (bp): 6000
  Total vector size (bp): 7000
Growth in bacteria
  Bacterial resistance: Ampicillin, 100 μg/mL
  Growth temperature: 37°C
  Growth strain: DH5alpha
  Copy number: High Copy
Gene/Insert
  Gene/Insert name: NLS mPlum
  Species: Synthetic
  Insert size (bp): 800
Terms and licenses: Academic/Nonprofit Terms; Industry Terms: Not Available to Industry
How to cite: pQC NLS mPlum IX was a gift from Connie Cepko (Addgene plasmid # 37356 ; http://n2t.net/addgene:37356 ; RRID:Addgene_37356)
