[The description below was written by a language model from this plasmid's Addgene catalogue record and pLannotate feature annotations shown in this document.]
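Description:
pQC NLS mPlum IX is a self-inactivating gammaretroviral (MMLV-type) expression vector of about 7 kb, built on the Clontech pQC backbone and carrying a synthetic insert of roughly 800 bp encoding nuclear-localised mPlum. It is maintained in E. coli as a high-copy plasmid through a ColE1/pUC-type origin and selected with ampicillin via the β-lactamase gene. Small remnants of pBR322 sequences (rop and bom fragments) and an SV40 enhancer/early promoter lie in the plasmid backbone outside the proviral region.

The viral portion begins with a hybrid 5' end in which the CMV enhancer and promoter are fused to a truncated 5' LTR. This arrangement drives strong production of genomic RNA in transfected packaging cells. It is followed by the Ψ packaging signal and a truncated, start-codon-less gag segment that aids encapsidation. Because the 3' LTR carries a U3 deletion, reverse transcription copies that deletion to both ends of the provirus and silences LTR promoter activity. Payload expression in infected cells therefore depends on the internal CMV immediate early enhancer/promoter. This promoter sits upstream of the mPlum coding sequence, a far-red monomeric DsRed derivative. The nuclear localisation signal named in the insert is not annotated separately in the feature table. An EMCV IRES follows mPlum, but no second open reading frame is annotated after it apart from a short env fragment, so the IRES appears to be left as an empty site for a downstream gene.

The associated publication concerns clonal analysis of the descendants of Cre-expressing progenitors using conditional TVA receptor expression. In that context, the vector fits use as a heritable nuclear far-red marker for labelling infected cells and their progeny. The record does not state the envelope used for pseudotyping.
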