Features (pLannotate 1.2.2; 19 found; start..end, strand, type, name):
    310..513     +  promoter       CMV promoter: human cytomegalovirus (CMV) immediate early promoter
    514..689     +  LTR            5' LTR (truncated): truncated long terminal repeat from Moloney murine sarcoma virus
    811..1085    +  misc_feature   MESV Ψ (fragment): packaging signal of murine embryonic stem cell virus
   1152..1568    +  CDS            gag (truncated): truncated Moloney murine leukemia virus (MMLV) gag gene lacking the start codon
   1605..1908    +  enhancer       CMV enhancer: human cytomegalovirus immediate early enhancer
   1981..1998    -  promoter       CMV promoter (fragment): human cytomegalovirus (CMV) immediate early promoter
   2061..2112    +  promoter       CMVd2 promoter: truncated human cytomegalovirus (CMV) immediate early promoter that yields moderately reduced expression relative to the full-length promoter
   2318..2998    +  CDS            mPlum: far-red monomeric derivative of DsRed fluorescent protein (Wang et al., 2004) mammalian codon-optimized
   3021..3593    +  misc_feature   IRES: internal ribosome entry site (IRES) of the encephalomyocarditis virus (EMCV)
   3613..3685    +  CDS            env (fragment): murine leukemia virus gPr80 envelope polyprotein precursor; env; proteolytically cleaved into gp70SU and p15TM subunits
   3727..4152    +  LTR            3' LTR (ΔU3): self-inactivating 3' long terminal repeat (LTR) from Moloney murine leukemia virus
   4221..4261    +  CDS            rop (fragment): Rop protein, which maintains plasmids at low copy number; rop
   4363..4401    +  misc_feature   bom (fragment): basis of mobility region from pBR322
   4418..4747    +  promoter       SV40 promoter: SV40 enhancer and early promoter
   4753..4854    +  misc_feature   bom (fragment): basis of mobility region from pBR322
   5040..5628    -  rep_origin     ori: high-copy-number ColE1/pMB1/pBR322/pUC origin of replication
   5799..6659    -  CDS            AmpR: β-lactamase; bla; confers resistance to ampicillin, carbenicillin, and related antibiotics
   6660..6764    -  promoter       AmpR promoter: bla
   6950..309     +  enhancer       CMV enhancer (across the origin): human cytomegalovirus immediate early enhancer
>Addgene plasmid #37356 | pQC NLS mPlum IX | depositor full sequence | sequence record 46963 | pQC NLS mPlum IX sequence 7021 bps
TCCGCGTTACATAACTTACGGTAAATGGCCCGCCTGGCTGACCGCCCAACGACCCCCGCCCATTGACGTC
AATAATGACGTATGTTCCCATAGTAACGCCAATAGGGACTTTCCATTGACGTCAATGGGTGGAGTATTTA
CGGTAAACTGCCCACTTGGCAGTACATCAAGTGTATCATATGCCAAGTACGCCCCCTATTGACGTCAATG
ACGGTAAATGGCCCGCTCTGGCATTATGCCCAGTACATGACCTTATGGGACTTTCCTACTTGGCAGTACA
TCTACGTATTAGTCATCGCTATTACCATGGTGATGCGGTTTTGGCAGTACATCAATGGGCGTGGATAGCG
GTTTGACTCACGGGGATTTCCAAGTCTCCACCCCATTGACGTCAATGGGAGTTTGTTTTGGCACCAAAAT
CAACGGGACTTTCCAAAATGTCGTAACAACTCCGCCCCATTGACGCAAATGGGCGGTAGGCGTGTACGGT
GGGAGGTCTATATAAGCAGAGCTCAATAAAAGAGCCCACAACCCCTCACTCGGCGCGCCAGTCTTCCGAT
AGACTGCGTCGCCCGGGTACCCGTATTCCCAATAAAGCCTCTTGCTGTTTGCATCCGAATCGTGGTCTCG
CTGTTCCTTGGGAGGGTCTCCTCTGAGTGATTGACTACCCACGACGGGGGTCTTTCATTTGGGGGCTCGT
CCGGGATTTGGAGACCCCTGCCCAGGGACCACCGACCCACCACCGGGAGGTAAGCTGGCCAGCAACTTAT
CTGTGTCTGTCCGATTGTCTAGTGTCTATGTTTGATGTTATGCGCCTGCGTCTGTACTAGTTAGCTAACT
AGCTCTGTATCTGGCGGACCCGTGGTGGAACTGACGAGTTCTGAACACCCGGCCGCAACCCTGGGAGACG
TCCCAGGGACTTTGGGGGCCGTTTTTGTGGCCCGACCTGAGGAAGGGAGTCGATGTGGAATCCGACCCCG
TCAGGATATGTGGTTCTGGTAGGAGACGAGAACCTAAAACAGTTCCCGCCTCCGTCTGAATTTTTGCTTT
CGGTTTGGAACCGAAGCCGCGCGTCTTGTCTGCTGCAGCGCTGCAGCATCGTTCTGTGTTGTCTCTGTCT
GACTGTGTTTCTGTATTTGTCTGAAAATTAGGGCCAGACTGTTACCACTCCCTTAAGTTTGACCTTAGGT
CACTGGAAAGATGTCGAGCGGATCGCTCACAACCAGTCGGTAGATGTCAAGAAGAGACGTTGGGTTACCT
TCTGCTCTGCAGAATGGCCAACCTTTAACGTCGGATGGCCGCGAGACGGCACCTTTAACCGAGACCTCAT
CACCCAGGTTAAGATCAAGGTCTTTTCACCTGGCCCGCATGGACACCCAGACCAGGTCCCCTACATCGTG
ACCTGGGAAGCCTTGGCTTTTGACCCCCCTCCCTGGGTCAAGCCCTTTGTACACCCTAAGCCTCCGCCTC
CTCTTCCTCCATCCGCCCCGTCTCTCCCCCTTGAACCTCCTCGTTCGACCCCGCCTCGATCCTCCCTTTA
TCCAGCCCTCACTCCTTCTCTAGGCGCCGGAATTGAAGATCTGGGGGATCGATCCTCTAGAGTCCGTTAC
ATAACTTACGGTAAATGGCCCGCCTGGCTGACCGCCCAACGACCCCCGCCCATTGACGTCAATAATGACG
TATGTTCCCATAGTAACGCCAATAGGGACTTTCCATTGACGTCAATGGGTGGAGTATTTACGGTAAACTG
CCCACTTGGCAGTACATCAAGTGTATCATATGCCAAGTACGCCCCCTATTGACGTCAATGACGGTAAATG
GCCCGCCTGGCATTATGCCCAGTACATGACCTTATGGGACTTTCCTACTTGGCAGTACATCTACGTATTA
GTCATCGCTATTACCATGGTGATGCGGTTTTGGCAGTACATCAATGGGCGTGAATAGCGGTTTGACTCAC
GGGGATTTCCAAGTCTCCACCCCATTGACGTCAATGGGAGTTTGTTTTGGCACCAAAATCAACGGGACTT
TCCAAAATGTCGTAACAACTCCGCCCCATTGACGCAAATGGGCGGTAGGCGTGTACGGTGGGAGGTCTAT
ATAAGCAGAGCTCGTTTAGTGAACCGTCAGATCGCCTGGAGACGCCATCCACGCTGTTTTGACCTCCATA
GAAGACACCGGGACCGATCCAGCCTCCGCGGCCGGGAACGGTGCATTGGAACGCTGCAGGAATTGATCCG
CGGCCGCACCGGTAGGCCTCGTACGCTTAATTAACGGATCCGCCACCATGACTGCTCCAAAGAAGAAGCG
TAAGGTAATGGTGAGCAAGGGCGAGGAGGTCATCAAGGAGTTCATGCGCTTCAAGGAGCACATGGAGGGC
TCCGTGAACGGCCACGAGTTCGAGATCGAGGGCGAGGGCGAGGGCCGCCCCTACGAGGGCACCCAGACCG
CCAGGCTGAAGGTGACCAAGGGTGGCCCCCTGCCCTTCGCCTGGGACATCCTGTCCCCTCAGATCATGTA
CGGCTCCAAGGCCTACGTGAAGCACCCCGCCGACATCCCCGACTACTTGAAGCTGTCCTTCCCCGAGGGC
TTCAAGTGGGAGCGCGTGATGAACTTCGAGGACGGCGGCGTGGTGACCGTGACCCAGGACTCCTCCCTGC
AGGACGGCGAGTTCATCTACAAGGTGAAGGTGCGCGGCACCAACTTCCCCTCCGACGGCCCCGTAATGCA
GAAGAAGACCATGGGCTGGGAGGCCTCCTCCGAGCGGATGTACCCCGAGGACGGCGCCCTGAAGGGCGAG
ATGAAGATGAGGCTGAGGCTGAAGGACGGCGGCCACTACGACGCCGAGGTCAAGACCACCTACATGGCCA
AGAAGCCCGTGCAGCTGCCCGGCGCCTACAAGACCGACATCAAGCTGGACATCACCTCCCACAACGAGGA
CTACACCATCGTGGAACAGTACGAGCGCGCCGAGGGCCGCCACTCCACCGGCGCCTAGCGGCCGCGACTC
TAGAATTCCGCCCCTCTCCCTCCCCCCCCCCTAACGTTACTGGCCGAAGCCGCTTGGAATAAGGCCGGTG
TGCGTTTGTCTATATGTTATTTTCCACCATATTGCCGTCTTTTGGCAATGTGAGGGCCCGGAAACCTGGC
CCTGTCTTCTTGACGAGCATTCCTAGGGGTCTTTCCCCTCTCGCCAAAGGAATGCAAGGTCTGTTGAATG
TCGTGAAGGAAGCAGTTCCTCTGGAAGCTTCTTGAAGACAAACAACGTCTGTAGCGACCCTTTGCAGGCA
GCGGAACCCCCCACCTGGCGACAGGTGCCTCTGCGGCCAAAAGCCACGTGTATAAGATACACCTGCAAAG
GCGGCACAACCCCAGTGCCACGTTGTGAGTTGGATAGTTGTGGAAAGAGTCAAATGGCTCTCCTCAAGCG
TATTCAACAAGGGGCTGAAGGATGCCCAGAAGGTACCCCATTGTATGGGATCTGATCTGGGGCCTCGGTG
CACATGCTTTACATGTGTTTAGTCGAGGTTAAAAAACGTCTAGGCCCCCCGAACCACGGGGACGTGGTTT
TCCTTTGAAAAACACGATGATAAGCTTGATCACGCGTCTCGAGATATCAGTGGTCCAGGCTCTAGTTTTG
ACTCAACAATATCACCAGCTGAAGCCTATAGAGTACGAGCCATAGATAAAATAAAAGATTTTATTTAGTC
TCCAGAAAAAGGGGGGAATGAAAGACCCCACCTGTAGGTTTGGCAAGCTAGCTTAAGTAACGCCATTTTG
CAAGGCATGGAAAAATACATAACTGAGAATAGAGAAGTTCAGATCAAGGTCAGGAACAGATGGAACAGGG
TCGACCCTAGAGAACCATCAGATGTTTCCAGGGTGCCCCAAGGACCTGAAATGACCCTGTGCCTTATTTG
AACTAACCAATCAGTTCGCTTCTCGCTTCTGTTCGCGCGCTTCTGCTCCCCGAGCTCAATAAAAGAGCCC
ACAACCCCTCACTCGGGGCGCCAGTCCTCCGATTGACTGAGTCGCCCGGGTACCCGTGTATCCAATAAAC
CCTCTTGCAGTTGCATCCGACTTGTGGTCTCGCTGTTCCTTGGGAGGGTCTCCTCTGAGTGATTGACTAC
CCGTCAGCGGGGGTCTTTCATTTGGGGGCTCGTCCGGGATCGGGAGACCCCTGCCCAGGGACCACCGACC
CACCACCGGGAGGTAAGCTGGCTGCCTCGCGCGTTTCGGTGATGACGGTGAAAACCTCTGACACATGCAG
CTCCCGGAGACGGTCACAGCTTGTCTGTAAGCGGATGCCGGGAGCAGACAAGCCCGTCAGGGCGCGTCAG
CGGGTGTTGGCGGGTGTCGGGGCGCAGCCATGACCCAGTCACGTAGCGATAGCGGAGTGTAGATCCGGCT
GTGGAATGTGTGTCAGTTAGGGTGTGGAAAGTCCCCAGGCTCCCCAGCAGGCAGAAGTATGCAAAGCATG
CATCTCAATTAGTCAGCAACCAGGTGTGGAAAGTCCCCAGGCTCCCCAGCAGGCAGAAGTATGCAAAGCA
TGCATCTCAATTAGTCAGCAACCATAGTCCCGCCCCTAACTCCGCCCATCCCGCCCCTAACTCCGCCCAG
TTCCGCCCATTCTCCGCCCCATGGCTGACTAATTTTTTTTATTTATGCAGAGGCCGAGGCCGCCTCGGCC
TCTGAGCTATTCCAGAAGTAGTGAGGAGGCTTTTTTGGAGGCCTAGGCTTTTGCAAAAAGCTTACTGGCT
TAACTATGCGGCATCAGAGCAGATTGTACTGAGAGTGCACCATATGCGGTGTGAAATACCGCACAGATGC
GTAAGGAGAAAATACCGCATCAGGCGCTCTTCCGCTTCCTCGCTCACTGACTCGCTGCGCTCGGTCGTTC
GGCTGCGGCGAGCGGTATCAGCTCACTCAAAGGCGGTAATACGGTTATCCACAGAATCAGGGGATAACGC
AGGAAAGAACATGTGAGCAAAAGGCCAGCAAAAGGCCAGGAACCGTAAAAAGGCCGCGTTGCTGGCGTTT
TTCCATAGGCTCCGCCCCCCTGACGAGCATCACAAAAATCGACGCTCAAGTCAGAGGTGGCGAAACCCGA
CAGGACTATAAAGATACCAGGCGTTTCCCCCTGGAAGCTCCCTCGTGCGCTCTCCTGTTCCGACCCTGCC
GCTTACCGGATACCTGTCCGCCTTTCTCCCTTCGGGAAGCGTGGCGCTTTCTCATAGCTCACGCTGTAGG
TATCTCAGTTCGGTGTAGGTCGTTCGCTCCAAGCTGGGCTGTGTGCACGAACCCCCCGTTCAGCCCGACC
GCTGCGCCTTATCCGGTAACTATCGTCTTGAGTCCAACCCGGTAAGACACGACTTATCGCCACTGGCAGC
AGCCACTGGTAACAGGATTAGCAGAGCGAGGTATGTAGGCGGTGCTACAGAGTTCTTGAAGTGGTGGCCT
AACTACGGCTACACTAGAAGGACAGTATTTGGTATCTGCGCTCTGCTGAAGCCAGTTACCTTCGGAAAAA
GAGTTGGTAGCTCTTGATCCGGCAAACAAACCACCGCTGGTAGCGGTGGTTTTTTTGTTTGCAAGCAGCA
GATTACGCGCAGAAAAAAAGGATCTCAAGAAGATCCTTTGATCTTTTCTACGGGGTCTGACGCTCAGTGG
AACGAAAACTCACGTTAAGGGATTTTGGTCATGAGATTATCAAAAAGGATCTTCACCTAGATCCTTTTAA
ATTAAAAATGAAGTTTTAAATCAATCTAAAGTATATATGAGTAAACTTGGTCTGACAGTTACCAATGCTT
AATCAGTGAGGCACCTATCTCAGCGATCTGTCTATTTCGTTCATCCATAGTTGCCTGACTCCCCGTCGTG
TAGATAACTACGATACGGGAGGGCTTACCATCTGGCCCCAGTGCTGCAATGATACCGCGAGACCCACGCT
CACCGGCTCCAGATTTATCAGCAATAAACCAGCCAGCCGGAAGGGCCGAGCGCAGAAGTGGTCCTGCAAC
TTTATCCGCCTCCATCCAGTCTATTAATTGTTGCCGGGAAGCTAGAGTAAGTAGTTCGCCAGTTAATAGT
TTGCGCAACGTTGTTGCCATTGCTGCAGGCATCGTGGTGTCACGCTCGTCGTTTGGTATGGCTTCATTCA
GCTCCGGTTCCCAACGATCAAGGCGAGTTACATGATCCCCCATGTTGTGCAAAAAAGCGGTTAGCTCCTT
CGGTCCTCCGATCGTTGTCAGAAGTAAGTTGGCCGCAGTGTTATCACTCATGGTTATGGCAGCACTGCAT
AATTCTCTTACTGTCATGCCATCCGTAAGATGCTTTTCTGTGACTGGTGAGTACTCAACCAAGTCATTCT
GAGAATAGTGTATGCGGCGACCGAGTTGCTCTTGCCCGGCGTCAACACGGGATAATACCGCGCCACATAG
CAGAACTTTAAAAGTGCTCATCATTGGAAAACGTTCTTCGGGGCGAAAACTCTCAAGGATCTTACCGCTG
TTGAGATCCAGTTCGATGTAACCCACTCGTGCACCCAACTGATCTTCAGCATCTTTTACTTTCACCAGCG
TTTCTGGGTGAGCAAAAACAGGAAGGCAAAATGCCGCAAAAAAGGGAATAAGGGCGACACGGAAATGTTG
AATACTCATACTCTTCCTTTTTCAATATTATTGAAGCATTTATCAGGGTTATTGTCTCATGAGCGGATAC
ATATTTGAATGTATTTAGAAAAATAAACAAATAGGGGTTCCGCGCACATTTCCCCGAAAAGTGCCACCTG
ACGTCTAAGAAACCATTATTATCATGACATTAACCTATAAAAATAGGCGTATCACGAGGCCCTTTCGTCT
TCAAGAATTAGCTTGGCCATTGCATACGTTGTATCCATATCATAATATGTACATTTATATTGGCTCATGT
CCAACATTACCGCCATGTTGACATTGATTATTGACTAGTTATTAATAGTAATCAATTACGGGGTCATTAG
TTCATAGCCCATATATGGAGT
