>Addgene plasmid #37356 | pQC NLS mPlum IX | addgene partial sequence | sequence record 50428 | pCEP-fwd 5'-AGAGCTCGTTTAGTGAACCG-3'
TCAGCTGTTTTGACCTCCATAGAAGACACCGGGACCGATCCAGCCTCCGCGGCCGGGAACGGTGCATTGG
AACGGACCTGCAGGAATTGATCCGCGGCCGCACCGGTAGGCCTCGTACGCTTAATTAACGGATCCGCCAC
CATGACTGCTCCAAAGAAGAAGCGTAAGGTAATGGTGAGCAAGGGCGAGGAGGTCATCAAGGAGTTCATG
CGCTTCAAGGAGCACATGGAGGGCTCCGTGAACGGCCACGAGTTCGAGATCGAGGGCGAGGGCGAGGGCC
GCCCCTACGAGGGCACCCAGACCGCCAGGCTGAAGGTGACCAAGGGTGGCCCCCTGCCCTTCGCCTGGGA
CATCCTGTCCCCTCAGATCATGTACGGCTCCAAGGCCTACGTGAAGCACCCCGCCGACATCCCCGACTAC
TTGAAGCTGTCCTTCCCCGAGGGCTTCAAGTGGGAGCGCGTGATGAACTTCGAGGACGGCGGCGTGGTGA
CCGTGACCCAGGACTCCTCCCTGCAGGACGGCGAGTTCATCTACAAGGTGAAGGTGCGCGGCACCAACTT
CCCCTCCGACGGCCCCGTAATGCAGAAGAAGACCATGGGCTGGGAGGCCTCCTCCGAGCGGATGTACCCC
GAGGACGGCGCCCTGAAGGGCGAGATGAAGATGAGGCTGAGGCTGAAGGACGGCGGCCACTACGACGCCG
AGGTCAAGACCACCTACATGGCCAAGAAGCCCGTGCAGCTGCCCGGCGCCTACAAGACCGACATCAAGCT
GGACATCACCTCCCACAACGAGGACTACACCATCGTGGAACAGTACGAGCGCGCCGAGGGCCGCCACTCC
AC
